>Addgene plasmid #123840 | MTK4b_001 | addgene full sequence | sequence record 249792 | Addgene NGS Result
TCATGACCAAAATCCCTTAACGTGAGTTTTCGTTCCACTGAGCGTCAGACCCCGTAGAAAAGATCAAAGG
ATCTTCTTGAGATCCTTTTTTTCTGCGCGTAATCTGCTGCTTGCAAACAAAAAAACCACCGCTACCAGCG
GTGGTTTGTTTGCCGGATCAAGAGCTACCAACTCTTTTTCCGAAGGTAACTGGCTTCAGCAGAGCGCAGA
TACCAAATACTGTTCTTCTAGTGTAGCCGTAGTTAGGCCACCACTTCAAGAACTCTGTAGCACCGCCTAC
ATACCTCGCTCTGCTAATCCTGTTACCAGTGGCTGCTGCCAGTGGCGATAAGTCGTGTCTTACCGGGTTG
GACTCAAGACGATAGTTACCGGATAAGGCGCAGCGGTCGGGCTGAACGGGGGGTTCGTGCACACAGCCCA
GCTTGGAGCGAACGACCTACACCGAACTGAGATACCTACAGCGTGAGCTATGAGAAAGCGCCACGCTTCC
CGAAGGGAGAAAGGCGGACAGGTATCCGGTAAGCGGCAGGGTCGGAACAGGAGAGCGCACGAGGGAGCTT
CCAGGGGGAAACGCCTGGTATCTTTATAGTCCTGTCGGGTTTCGCCACCTCTGACTTGAGCGTCGATTTT
TGTGATGCTCGTCAGGGGGGCGGAGCCTATGGAAAAACGCCAGCAACGCGGCCTTTTTACGGTTCCTGGC
CTTTTGCTGGCCTTTTGCTCACATGTTCTTTCCTGCGTTATCCCCTGATTCTGTGGATAACCGTAGTCGG
TCTCATGGCCGACGCCTCGACTGTGCCTTCTAGTTGCCAGCCATCTGTTGTTTGCCCCTCCCCCGTGCCT
TCCTTGACCCTGGAAGGTGCCACTCCCACTGTCCTTTCCTAATAAAATGAGGAAATTGCATCGCATTGTC
TGAGTAGGTGTCATTCTATTCTGGGGGGTGGGGTGGTGCAGGACAGCAAGGGGGAGGATTGGGAAGACAA
TAGCAGGCATGCTGGGGATGCGGTGGGCTCTATGGGCTGTGAGACCAGACCAATAAAAAACGCCCGGCGG
CAACCGAGCGTTCTGAACAAATCCAGATGGAGTTCTGAGGTCATTACTGGATCTATCAACAGGAGTCCAA
GCGAGCTCGATATCAAATTACGCCCCGCCCTGCCACTCATCGCAGTACTGTTGTAATTCATTAAGCATTC
TGCCGACATGGAAGCCATCACAAACGGCATGATGAACCTGAATCGCCAGCGGCATCAGCACCTTGTCGCC
TTGCGTATAATATTTGCCCATGGTGAAAACGGGGGCGAAGAAGTTGTCCATATTGGCCACGTTTAAATCA
AAACTGGTGAAACTCACCCAGGGATTGGCTGAAACGAAAAACATATTCTCAATAAACCCTTTAGGGAAAT
AGGCCAGGTTTTCACCGTAACACGCCACATCTTGCGAATATATGTGTAGAAACTGCCGGAAATCGTCGTG
GTATTCACTCCAGAGCGATGAAAACGTTTCAGTTTGCTCATGGAAAACGGTGTAACAAGGGTGAACACTA
TCCCATATCACCAGCTCACCGTCTTTCATTGCCATACGAAATTCCGGATGAGCATTCATCAGGCGGGCAA
GAATGTGAATAAAGGCCGGATAAAACTTGTGCTTATTTTTCTTTACGGTCTTTAAAAAGGCCGTAATATC
CAGCTGAACGGTCTGGTTATAGGTACATTGAGCAACTGACTGAAATGCCTCAAAATGTTCTTTACGATGC
CATTGGGATATATCAACGGTGGTATATCCAGTGATTTTTTTCTCCATTTTAGCTTCCTTAGCTCCTGAAA
ATCTCGATAACTCAAAAAATACGCCCGGTAGTGATCTTATTTCATTATGGTGAAAGTTGGAACCTCTTAC
GTGCCCGATCAA
Features (pLannotate 1.2.2; 5 found; start..end, strand, type, name):
     77..665     +  rep_origin     ori: high-copy-number ColE1/pMB1/pBR322/pUC origin of replication
    791..902     +  polyA_signal   bGH poly(A) signal: bovine growth hormone polyadenylation signal
   1033..1067    -  terminator     lambda t0 terminator: minimal transcription terminator from phage lambda (Scholtissek and Grosse, 1987)
   1141..1797    -  CDS            cat: CAT_ECOLX - Experimental evidence at protein level: Swiss-Prot protein existence level 1. This enzyme is an effector of chloramphenicol resistance in bacteria. From Escherichia coli. This protein is used as a marker in many commonly used cloning vectors, such as pACYC184.
   1798..1895    -  promoter       cat promoter: promoter of the E. coli cat gene encoding chloramphenicol acetyltransferase
