[The description below was written by a language model from this plasmid's Addgene catalogue record and pLannotate feature annotations shown in this document.]
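Description:
MTK4b_001 is a small part-storage plasmid (about 1.9 kb) from the Mammalian Toolkit (MTK), a hierarchical modular cloning system for assembling genetic circuits for mammalian cells. It is built on the MTK0_027 part-entry backbone and, although catalogued as a mammalian expression vector, it contains no promoter or coding sequence for mammalian cells and is not itself an expression construct. It serves as a bacterial carrier for a single reusable DNA part. Propagation in E. coli relies on a high-copy ColE1/pMB1/pUC-type origin of replication. Selection is by chloramphenicol, through the cat (chloramphenicol acetyltransferase) gene driven by its native cat promoter and followed by a minimal lambda t0 transcription terminator.

The payload is the bovine growth hormone polyadenylation signal (bGH pA), a compact and widely used element that directs cleavage and polyadenylation of the 3′ end of mammalian transcripts, supporting transcript termination and mRNA stability. It was inserted into the backbone using BsmBI sites that were destroyed during cloning. The part is formatted as a Type 4b position in the MTK scheme. According to the depositor, Type 4b parts are polyadenylation signals used when a Type 4a part has been included as a coding sequence, so the usual terminal slot of the transcription unit is split between a 4a coding element and this 3′ signal. The plasmid is used as a donor of the bGH pA part, combined with promoter, coding sequence and other toolkit parts to build complete mammalian transcription units. The feature table does not annotate the restriction sites or overhangs that flank the part for those later assembly steps.
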