Addgene plasmid #123840: MTK4b_001
Purpose: Encodes Bovine Growth Hormone polyadenylation signal as a Type 4b part to be used in the MTK system
Depositing lab: Hana El-Samad. Depositing organization: University of California, San Francisco (UCSF). Publication: A Toolkit for Rapid Modular Construction of Biological Circuits in Mammalian Cells. Fonseca JP, Bonny AR, Kumar GR, Ng AH, Town J, Wu QC, Aslankoohi E, Chen SY, Dods G, Harrigan P, Osimiri LC, Kistler AL, El-Samad H. ACS Synth Biol. 2019 Nov 15;8(11):2593-2606. doi: 10.1021/acssynbio.9b00322. Epub 2019 Nov 5. PubMed 31686495.
Backbone
  Vector backbone: MTK0_027
  Vector type: Mammalian Expression
Growth in bacteria
  Bacterial resistance: Chloramphenicol, 25 μg/mL
  Growth temperature: 37°C
  Growth strain: DH5alpha
  Copy number: Unknown
Gene/Insert
  Gene/Insert name: Bgh pA
  Species: B. taurus (bovine)
  Cloning method: Restriction Enzyme; 5′ cloning site BsmBI (destroyed during cloning); 3′ cloning site BsmBI (destroyed during cloning)
Terms and licenses: Academic/Nonprofit Terms; Industry Terms: Not Available to Industry
Depositor comments: Type 4b parts are polyadenylation signals used when a type 4a has been included as a coding sequence. Please visit https://www.biorxiv.org/content/10.1101/506188v2 for BioRxiv preprint
How to cite: MTK4b_001 was a gift from Hana El-Samad (Addgene plasmid # 123840 ; http://n2t.net/addgene:123840 ; RRID:Addgene_123840)
